Addgene plasmid #183307: CROP_C9_Puro_LCK
Purpose: All-in-One CRISPRko system with a guide RNA that targets LCK gene
Depositing lab: Prashant Mali. Depositing organization: University of California, San Diego (UCSD). Publication: Integrated genome and tissue engineering enables screening of cancer vulnerabilities in physiologically relevant perfusable ex vivo cultures. Hu M, Lei XY, Larson JD, McAlonis M, Ford K, McDonald D, Mach K, Rusert JM, Wechsler-Reya RJ, Mali P. Biomaterials. 2022 Jan;280:121276. doi: 10.1016/j.biomaterials.2021.121276. Epub 2021 Dec 2. PubMed 34890975.
Backbone
  Vector backbone: CROPseq
  Vector type: Lentiviral
Growth in bacteria
  Bacterial resistance: Ampicillin, 100 μg/mL
  Growth temperature: 37°C
  Growth strain: NEB Stable
  Copy number: High Copy
Gene/Insert
  Gene/Insert name: LCK
  gRNA/shRNA sequence: AGCCTTCGTAGGTAACCAGT
  Species: Synthetic
  Cloning method: Gibson Cloning
Terms and licenses: Academic/Nonprofit Terms; Industry Terms: Not Available to Industry
How to cite: CROP_C9_Puro_LCK was a gift from Prashant Mali (Addgene plasmid # 183307 ; http://n2t.net/addgene:183307 ; RRID:Addgene_183307)
