[The description below was written by a language model from this plasmid's Addgene catalogue record and pLannotate feature annotations shown in this document.]
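Description:
CROP_C9_Puro_LCK is an 11.7 kb all-in-one lentiviral CRISPR knockout plasmid built on the CROPseq backbone, carrying both Streptococcus pyogenes Cas9 and a single guide RNA directed against the LCK gene. It is propagated in E. coli as a high-copy plasmid through a ColE1/pUC-type origin with ampicillin selection (AmpR). A recombination-tolerant strain is recorded for growth, as is usual for LTR-containing vectors. An f1 origin, an SV40 origin and residual lac and phage promoter elements from the parental cloning vector are also annotated.

The viral portion has a third-generation layout. An RSV promoter drives a truncated HIV-1 5' LTR, followed by the Ψ packaging signal with a partial gag sequence, the RRE for Rev-dependent export of the genomic RNA, and the cPPT/CTS. Downstream, the EF-1α core promoter drives Cas9, followed in the same orientation by a puromycin N-acetyltransferase coding sequence and a WPRE to enhance expression. The gap between Cas9 and PuroR carries no annotation, so the linking element (for example a 2A peptide) and any tags or localization signals are not stated in the record.

As is characteristic of the CROPseq design, the human U6 promoter, the guide and the gRNA scaffold sit after the WPRE, immediately upstream of the truncated 3' LTR element. In this design, the cassette is copied to the 5' end of the provirus during reverse transcription, and the guide is also included in the polyadenylated Pol II transcript, so it can be read out in RNA sequencing. An SV40 poly(A) signal follows the 3' LTR.

The construct lets a single transduction deliver nuclease, guide and puromycin selection for disrupting LCK. The associated work concerns screening for cancer vulnerabilities in engineered ex vivo tissue cultures.
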