Features (pLannotate 1.2.2; 30 found; start..end, strand, type, name):
     38..56      +  promoter       T3 promoter: promoter for bacteriophage T3 RNA polymerase
     84..310     +  promoter       RSV promoter: Rous sarcoma virus enhancer/promoter
    311..491     +  LTR            5' LTR (truncated): truncated 5' long terminal repeat (LTR) from HIV-1
    538..663     +  misc_feature   HIV-1 Ψ: packaging signal of human immunodeficiency virus type 1
    647..1010    +  CDS            HIV-1 gag (fragment): gag protein from human immunodeficiency virus 1; gag
   1156..1389    +  misc_feature   RRE: The Rev response element (RRE) of HIV-1 allows for Rev-dependent mRNA export from the nucleus to the cytoplasm.
   1799..1916    +  misc_feature   cPPT/CTS: central polypurine tract and central termination sequence of HIV-1
   1982..2048    +  CDS            small t antigen (fragment): SV40 (simian virus 40) small t antigen
   2062..2079    +  CDS            small t antigen (fragment): SV40 (simian virus 40) small t antigen
   2105..2316    +  promoter       EF-1α core promoter: core promoter for human elongation factor EF-1α
   2341..6444    +  CDS            Cas9: Cas9 (Csn1) endonuclease from the Streptococcus pyogenes Type II CRISPR/Cas system generates RNA-guided double strand breaks in DNA
   6583..7182    +  CDS            PuroR (fragment): puromycin N-acetyltransferase; pac from Streptomyces; confers resistance to puromycin
   7198..7786    +  misc_feature   WPRE: woodchuck hepatitis virus posttranscriptional regulatory element
   7782..7892    +  CDS            nef (fragment): NEF_HV1LA - Experimental evidence at protein level: Swiss-Prot protein existence level 1. Extracellular Nef protein targets CD4(+) T-lymphocytes for apoptosis by interacting with CXCR4 surface receptors. From Human immunodeficiency virus type 1 group M subtype B (isolate Lai) (HIV-1).
   7912..7938    +  CDS            Rev (fragment): human immunodeficiency virus 1 (HIV-1) Rev protein; rev; enhances nuclear export of unspliced and incompletely spliced viral mRNAs
   7942..8182    +  promoter       U6 promoter: RNA polymerase III promoter for human U6 snRNA
   8212..8287    +  misc_RNA       gRNA scaffold: guide RNA scaffold for the Streptococcus pyogenes CRISPR/Cas9 system
   8340..8520    +  LTR            5' LTR (truncated): truncated 5' long terminal repeat (LTR) from HIV-1
   8598..8719    +  polyA_signal   SV40 poly(A) signal: SV40 polyadenylation signal
   8759..8894    +  rep_origin     SV40 ori: SV40 origin of replication
   8915..8933    -  promoter       T7 promoter: promoter for bacteriophage T7 RNA polymerase
   8941..9096    +  CDS            lacZα (fragment): LacZα fragment of β-galactosidase; lacZ fragment
   9101..9529    +  rep_origin     f1 ori (sequence partly withheld): f1 bacteriophage origin of replication; arrow indicates direction of (+) strand synthesis
   9582..9686    +  promoter       AmpR promoter: bla
   9687..10547   +  CDS            AmpR: β-lactamase; bla; confers resistance to ampicillin, carbenicillin, and related antibiotics
  10718..11306   +  rep_origin     ori: high-copy-number ColE1/pMB1/pBR322/pUC origin of replication
  11489..11581   +  CDS            lacI (fragment): lac repressor; lacI; The lac repressor binds to the lac operator to inhibit transcription in E. coli. This inhibition can be relieved by adding lactose or isopropyl-β-D-thiogalactopyranoside (IPTG).
  11594..11615   +  protein_bind   CAP binding site: CAP binding activates transcription in the presence of cAMP. E. coli catabolite activator protein
  11630..11660   +  promoter       lac promoter: promoter for the E. coli lac operon
  11664..11686   +  protein_bind   lac operator (fragment): The lac repressor binds to the lac operator to inhibit transcription in E. coli. This inhibition can be relieved by adding lactose or isopropyl-β-D-thiogalactopyranoside (IPTG). lac repressor encoded by lacI
>Addgene plasmid #183307 | CROP_C9_Puro_LCK | addgene full sequence | sequence record 362644 | Addgene NGS Result
CAGGAAACAGCTATGACCATGATTACGCCAAGCGCGCAATTAACCCTCACTAAAGGGAACAAAAGCTGGA
GCTGCAAGCTTAATGTAGTCTTATGCAATACTCTTGTAGTCTTGCAACATGGTAACGATGAGTTAGCAAC
ATGCCTTACAAGGAGAGAAAAAGCACCGTGCATGCCGATTGGTGGAAGTAAGGTGGTACGATCGTGCCTT
ATTAGGAAGGCAACAGACGGGTCTGACATGGATTGGACGAACCACTGAATTGCCGCATTGCAGAGATATT
GTATTTAAGTGCCTAGCTCGATACATAAACGGGTCTCTCTGGTTAGACCAGATCTGAGCCTGGGAGCTCT
CTGGCTAACTAGGGAACCCACTGCTTAAGCCTCAATAAAGCTTGCCTTGAGTGCTTCAAGTAGTGTGTGC
CCGTCTGTTGTGTGACTCTGGTAACTAGAGATCCCTCAGACCCTTTTAGTCAGTGTGGAAAATCTCTAGC
AGTGGCGCCCGAACAGGGACTTGAAAGCGAAAGGGAAACCAGAGGAGCTCTCTCGACGCAGGACTCGGCT
TGCTGAAGCGCGCACGGCAAGAGGCGAGGGGCGGCGACTGGTGAGTACGCCAAAAATTTTGACTAGCGGA
GGCTAGAAGGAGAGAGATGGGTGCGAGAGCGTCAGTATTAAGCGGGGGAGAATTAGATCGCGATGGGAAA
AAATTCGGTTAAGGCCAGGGGGAAAGAAAAAATATAAATTAAAACATATAGTATGGGCAAGCAGGGAGCT
AGAACGATTCGCAGTTAATCCTGGCCTGTTAGAAACATCAGAAGGCTGTAGACAAATACTGGGACAGCTA
CAACCATCCCTTCAGACAGGATCAGAAGAACTTAGATCATTATATAATACAGTAGCAACCCTCTATTGTG
TGCATCAAAGGATAGAGATAAAAGACACCAAGGAAGCTTTAGACAAGATAGAGGAAGAGCAAAACAAAAG
TAAGACCACCGCACAGCAAGCGGCCGCTGATCTTCAGACCTGGAGGAGGAGATATGAGGGACAATTGGAG
AAGTGAATTATATAAATATAAAGTAGTAAAAATTGAACCATTAGGAGTAGCACCCACCAAGGCAAAGAGA
AGAGTGGTGCAGAGAGAAAAAAGAGCAGTGGGAATAGGAGCTTTGTTCCTTGGGTTCTTGGGAGCAGCAG
GAAGCACTATGGGCGCAGCGTCAATGACGCTGACGGTACAGGCCAGACAATTATTGTCTGGTATAGTGCA
GCAGCAGAACAATTTGCTGAGGGCTATTGAGGCGCAACAGCATCTGTTGCAACTCACAGTCTGGGGCATC
AAGCAGCTCCAGGCAAGAATCCTGGCTGTGGAAAGATACCTAAAGGATCAACAGCTCCTGGGGATTTGGG
GTTGCTCTGGAAAACTCATTTGCACCACTGCTGTGCCTTGGAATGCTAGTTGGAGTAATAAATCTCTGGA
ACAGATTTGGAATCACACGACCTGGATGGAGTGGGACAGAGAAATTAACAATTACACAAGCTTAATACAC
TCCTTAATTGAAGAATCGCAAAACCAGCAAGAAAAGAATGAACAAGAATTATTGGAATTAGATAAATGGG
CAAGTTTGTGGAATTGGTTTAACATAACAAATTGGCTGTGGTATATAAAATTATTCATAATGATAGTAGG
AGGCTTGGTAGGTTTAAGAATAGTTTTTGCTGTACTTTCTATAGTGAATAGAGTTAGGCAGGGATATTCA
CCATTATCGTTTCAGAATCTTGAGACAAATGGCAGTATTCATCCACAATTTTAAAAGAAAAGGGGGGATT
GGGGGGTACAGTGCAGGGGAAAGAATAGTAGACATAATAGCAACAGACATACAAACTAAAGAATTACAAA
AACAAATTACAAAAATTCAAAATTTTCGGGTTTATTACAGGGACAGCAGAGATCCACTTTGGCGCCGGCT
CGAGGGGGCCCGGGTGCAAAGATGGATAAAGTTTTAAACAGAGAGGAATCTTTGCAGCTAATGGACCTTC
TAGGTCTTGAAAGGAGTGGGAATTGGCTCCGTAGGTCTTGAAAGGAGTGGGAATTGGCTCCGGTGCCCGT
CAGTGGGCAGAGCGCACATCGCCCACAGTCCCCGAGAAGTTGGGGGGAGGGGTCGGCAATTGATCCGGTG
CCTAGAGAAGGTGGCGCGGGGTAAACTGGGAAAGTGATGTCGTGTACTGGCTCCGCCTTTTTCCCGAGGG
TGGGGGAGAACCGTATATAAGTGCAGTAGTCGCCGTGAACGTTCTTTTTCGCAACGGGTTTGCCGCCAGA
ACACAGGACCGGTTCTAGAGCGCTGCCACCATGGACAAGAAGTACAGCATCGGCCTGGACATCGGCACCA
ACTCTGTGGGCTGGGCCGTGATCACCGACGAGTACAAGGTGCCCAGCAAGAAATTCAAGGTGCTGGGCAA
CACCGACCGGCACAGCATCAAGAAGAACCTGATCGGAGCCCTGCTGTTCGACAGCGGCGAAACAGCCGAG
GCCACCCGGCTGAAGAGAACCGCCAGAAGAAGATACACCAGACGGAAGAACCGGATCTGCTATCTGCAAG
AGATCTTCAGCAACGAGATGGCCAAGGTGGACGACAGCTTCTTCCACAGACTGGAAGAGTCCTTCCTGGT
GGAAGAGGATAAGAAGCACGAGCGGCACCCCATCTTCGGCAACATCGTGGACGAGGTGGCCTACCACGAG
AAGTACCCCACCATCTACCACCTGAGAAAGAAACTGGTGGACAGCACCGACAAGGCCGACCTGCGGCTGA
TCTATCTGGCCCTGGCCCACATGATCAAGTTCCGGGGCCACTTCCTGATCGAGGGCGACCTGAACCCCGA
CAACAGCGACGTGGACAAGCTGTTCATCCAGCTGGTGCAGACCTACAACCAGCTGTTCGAGGAAAACCCC
ATCAACGCCAGCGGCGTGGACGCCAAGGCCATCCTGTCTGCCAGACTGAGCAAGAGCAGACGGCTGGAAA
ATCTGATCGCCCAGCTGCCCGGCGAGAAGAAGAATGGCCTGTTCGGAAACCTGATTGCCCTGAGCCTGGG
CCTGACCCCCAACTTCAAGAGCAACTTCGACCTGGCCGAGGATGCCAAACTGCAGCTGAGCAAGGACACC
TACGACGACGACCTGGACAACCTGCTGGCCCAGATCGGCGACCAGTACGCCGACCTGTTTCTGGCCGCCA
AGAACCTGTCCGACGCCATCCTGCTGAGCGACATCCTGAGAGTGAACACCGAGATCACCAAGGCCCCCCT
GAGCGCCTCTATGATCAAGAGATACGACGAGCACCACCAGGACCTGACCCTGCTGAAAGCTCTCGTGCGG
CAGCAGCTGCCTGAGAAGTACAAAGAGATTTTCTTCGACCAGAGCAAGAACGGCTACGCCGGCTACATTG
ACGGCGGAGCCAGCCAGGAAGAGTTCTACAAGTTCATCAAGCCCATCCTGGAAAAGATGGACGGCACCGA
GGAACTGCTCGTGAAGCTGAACAGAGAGGACCTGCTGCGGAAGCAGCGGACCTTCGACAACGGCAGCATC
CCCCACCAGATCCACCTGGGAGAGCTGCACGCCATTCTGCGGCGGCAGGAAGATTTTTACCCATTCCTGA
AGGACAACCGGGAAAAGATCGAGAAGATCCTGACCTTCCGCATCCCCTACTACGTGGGCCCTCTGGCCAG
GGGAAACAGCAGATTCGCCTGGATGACCAGAAAGAGCGAGGAAACCATCACCCCCTGGAACTTCGAGGAA
GTGGTGGACAAGGGCGCTTCCGCCCAGAGCTTCATCGAGCGGATGACCAACTTCGATAAGAACCTGCCCA
ACGAGAAGGTGCTGCCCAAGCACAGCCTGCTGTACGAGTACTTCACCGTGTATAACGAGCTGACCAAAGT
GAAATACGTGACCGAGGGAATGAGAAAGCCCGCCTTCCTGAGCGGCGAGCAGAAAAAGGCCATCGTGGAC
CTGCTGTTCAAGACCAACCGGAAAGTGACCGTGAAGCAGCTGAAAGAGGACTACTTCAAGAAAATCGAGT
GCTTCGACTCCGTGGAAATCTCCGGCGTGGAAGATCGGTTCAACGCCTCCCTGGGCACATACCACGATCT
GCTGAAAATTATCAAGGACAAGGACTTCCTGGACAATGAGGAAAACGAGGACATTCTGGAAGATATCGTG
CTGACCCTGACACTGTTTGAGGACAGAGAGATGATCGAGGAACGGCTGAAAACCTATGCCCACCTGTTCG
ACGACAAAGTGATGAAGCAGCTGAAGCGGCGGAGATACACCGGCTGGGGCAGGCTGAGCCGGAAGCTGAT
CAACGGCATCCGGGACAAGCAGTCCGGCAAGACAATCCTGGATTTCCTGAAGTCCGACGGCTTCGCCAAC
AGAAACTTCATGCAGCTGATCCACGACGACAGCCTGACCTTTAAAGAGGACATCCAGAAAGCCCAGGTGT
CCGGCCAGGGCGATAGCCTGCACGAGCACATTGCCAATCTGGCCGGCAGCCCCGCCATTAAGAAGGGCAT
CCTGCAGACAGTGAAGGTGGTGGACGAGCTCGTGAAAGTGATGGGCCGGCACAAGCCCGAGAACATCGTG
ATCGAAATGGCCAGAGAGAACCAGACCACCCAGAAGGGACAGAAGAACAGCCGCGAGAGAATGAAGCGGA
TCGAAGAGGGCATCAAAGAGCTGGGCAGCCAGATCCTGAAAGAACACCCCGTGGAAAACACCCAGCTGCA
GAACGAGAAGCTGTACCTGTACTACCTGCAGAATGGGCGGGATATGTACGTGGACCAGGAACTGGACATC
AACCGGCTGTCCGACTACGATGTGGACCATATCGTGCCTCAGAGCTTTCTGAAGGACGACTCCATCGACA
ACAAGGTGCTGACCAGAAGCGACAAGAACCGGGGCAAGAGCGACAACGTGCCCTCCGAAGAGGTCGTGAA
GAAGATGAAGAACTACTGGCGGCAGCTGCTGAACGCCAAGCTGATTACCCAGAGAAAGTTCGACAATCTG
ACCAAGGCCGAGAGAGGCGGCCTGAGCGAACTGGATAAGGCCGGCTTCATCAAGAGACAGCTGGTGGAAA
CCCGGCAGATCACAAAGCACGTGGCACAGATCCTGGACTCCCGGATGAACACTAAGTACGACGAGAATGA
CAAGCTGATCCGGGAAGTGAAAGTGATCACCCTGAAGTCCAAGCTGGTGTCCGATTTCCGGAAGGATTTC
CAGTTTTACAAAGTGCGCGAGATCAACAACTACCACCACGCCCACGACGCCTACCTGAACGCCGTCGTGG
GAACCGCCCTGATCAAAAAGTACCCTAAGCTGGAAAGCGAGTTCGTGTACGGCGACTACAAGGTGTACGA
CGTGCGGAAGATGATCGCCAAGAGCGAGCAGGAAATCGGCAAGGCTACCGCCAAGTACTTCTTCTACAGC
AACATCATGAACTTTTTCAAGACCGAGATTACCCTGGCCAACGGCGAGATCCGGAAGCGGCCTCTGATCG
AGACAAACGGCGAAACCGGGGAGATCGTGTGGGATAAGGGCCGGGATTTTGCCACCGTGCGGAAAGTGCT
GAGCATGCCCCAAGTGAATATCGTGAAAAAGACCGAGGTGCAGACAGGCGGCTTCAGCAAAGAGTCTATC
CTGCCCAAGAGGAACAGCGATAAGCTGATCGCCAGAAAGAAGGACTGGGACCCTAAGAAGTACGGCGGCT
TCGACAGCCCCACCGTGGCCTATTCTGTGCTGGTGGTGGCCAAAGTGGAAAAGGGCAAGTCCAAGAAACT
GAAGAGTGTGAAAGAGCTGCTGGGGATCACCATCATGGAAAGAAGCAGCTTCGAGAAGAATCCCATCGAC
TTTCTGGAAGCCAAGGGCTACAAAGAAGTGAAAAAGGACCTGATCATCAAGCTGCCTAAGTACTCCCTGT
TCGAGCTGGAAAACGGCCGGAAGAGAATGCTGGCCTCTGCCGGCGAACTGCAGAAGGGAAACGAACTGGC
CCTGCCCTCCAAATATGTGAACTTCCTGTACCTGGCCAGCCACTATGAGAAGCTGAAGGGCTCCCCCGAG
GATAATGAGCAGAAACAGCTGTTTGTGGAACAGCACAAGCACTACCTGGACGAGATCATCGAGCAGATCA
GCGAGTTCTCCAAGAGAGTGATCCTGGCCGACGCTAATCTGGACAAAGTGCTGTCCGCCTACAACAAGCA
CCGGGATAAGCCCATCAGAGAGCAGGCCGAGAATATCATCCACCTGTTTACCCTGACCAATCTGGGAGCC
CCTGCCGCCTTCAAGTACTTTGACACCACCATCGACCGGAAGAGGTACACCAGCACCAAAGAGGTGCTGG
ACGCCACCCTGATCCACCAGAGCATCACCGGCCTGTACGAGACACGGATCGACCTGTCTCAGCTGGGAGG
CGACAAGCGACCTGCCGCCACAAAGAAGGCTGGACAGGCTAAGAAGAAGAAAGATTACAAAGACGATGAC
GATAAGGGATCCGGCGCAACAAACTTCTCTCTGCTGAAACAAGCCGGAGATGTCGAAGAGAATCCTGGAC
CGATGACCGAGTACAAGCCCACGGTGCGCCTCGCCACCCGCGACGACGTCCCCAGGGCCGTACGCACCCT
CGCCGCCGCGTTCGCCGACTACCCCGCCACGCGCCACACCGTCGATCCGGACCGCCACATCGAGCGGGTC
ACCGAGCTGCAAGAACTCTTCCTCACGCGCGTCGGGCTCGACATCGGCAAGGTGTGGGTCGCGGACGACG
GCGCCGCCGTGGCGGTCTGGACCACGCCGGAGAGCGTCGAAGCGGGGGCGGTGTTCGCCGAGATCGGCCC
GCGCATGGCCGAGTTGAGCGGTTCCCGGCTGGCCGCGCAGCAACAGATGGAAGGCCTCCTGGCGCCGCAC
CGGCCCAAGGAGCCCGCGTGGTTCCTGGCCACCGTCGGAGTCTCGCCCGACCACCAGGGCAAGGGTCTGG
GCAGCGCCGTCGTGCTCCCCGGAGTGGAGGCGGCCGAGCGCGCCGGGGTGCCCGCCTTCCTGGAGACCTC
CGCGCCCCGCAACCTCCCCTTCTACGAGCGGCTCGGCTTCACCGTCACCGCCGACGTCGAGGTGCCCGAA
GGACCGCGCACCTGGTGCATGACCCGCAAGCCCGGTGCCTGAACGCGTTAAGTCGACAATCAACCTCTGG
ATTACAAAATTTGTGAAAGATTGACTGGTATTCTTAACTATGTTGCTCCTTTTACGCTATGTGGATACGC
TGCTTTAATGCCTTTGTATCATGCTATTGCTTCCCGTATGGCTTTCATTTTCTCCTCCTTGTATAAATCC
TGGTTGCTGTCTCTTTATGAGGAGTTGTGGCCCGTTGTCAGGCAACGTGGCGTGGTGTGCACTGTGTTTG
CTGACGCAACCCCCACTGGTTGGGGCATTGCCACCACCTGTCAGCTCCTTTCCGGGACTTTCGCTTTCCC
CCTCCCTATTGCCACGGCGGAACTCATCGCCGCCTGCCTTGCCCGCTGCTGGACAGGGGCTCGGCTGTTG
GGCACTGACAATTCCGTGGTGTTGTCGGGGAAATCATCGTCCTTTCCTTGGCTGCTCGCCTGTGTTGCCA
CCTGGATTCTGCGCGGGACGTCCTTCTGCTACGTCCCTTCGGCCCTCAATCCAGCGGACCTTCCTTCCCG
CGGCCTGCTGCCGGCTCTGCGGCCTCTTCCGCGTCTTCGCCTTCGCCCTCAGACGAGTCGGATCTCCCTT
TGGGCCGCCTCCCCGCGTCGACTTTAAGACCAATGACTTACAAGGCAGCTGTAGATCTTAGCCACTTTTT
AAAAGAAAAGGGGGGACTGGAAGGGCTAATTCACTCCCAACGAAGACAAGATTTCACCATTATCGTTTCA
GACCCACCTCCCAACCCCGAGGGGACCCAGAGAGGGCCTATTTCCCATGATTCCTTCATATTTGCATATA
CGATACAAGGCTGTTAGAGAGATAATTAGAATTAATTTGACTGTAAACACAAAGATATTAGTACAAAATA
CGTGACGTAGAAAGTAATAATTTCTTGGGTAGTTTGCAGTTTTAAAATTATGTTTTAAAATGGACTATCA
TATGCTTACCGTAACTTGAAAGTATTTCGATTTCTTGGCTTTATATATCTTGTGGAAAGGACGAAACACC
GAGCCTTCGTAGGTAACCAGTGTTTTAGAGCTAGAAATAGCAAGTTAAAATAAGGCTAGTCCGTTATCAA
CTTGAAAAAGTGGCACCGAGTCGGTGCTTTTTTAAGCTTGGCGTAACTAGATCTTGAGACACTGCTTTTT
GCTTGTACTGGGTCTCTCTGGTTAGACCAGATCTGAGCCTGGGAGCTCTCTGGCTAACTAGGGAACCCAC
TGCTTAAGCCTCAATAAAGCTTGCCTTGAGTGCTTCAAGTAGTGTGTGCCCGTCTGTTGTGTGACTCTGG
TAACTAGAGATCCCTCAGACCCTTTTAGTCAGTGTGGAAAATCTCTAGCAGTACGTATAGTAGTTCATGT
CATCTTATTATTCAGTATTTATAACTTGCAAAGAAATGAATATCAGAGAGTGAGAGGAACTTGTTTATTG
CAGCTTATAATGGTTACAAATAAAGCAATAGCATCACAAATTTCACAAATAAAGCATTTTTTTCACTGCA
TTCTAGTTGTGGTTTGTCCAAACTCATCAATGTATCTTATCATGTCTGGCTCTAGCTATCCCGCCCCTAA
CTCCGCCCATCCCGCCCCTAACTCCGCCCAGTTCCGCCCATTCTCCGCCCCATGGCTGACTAATTTTTTT
TATTTATGCAGAGGCCGAGGCCGCCTCGGCCTCTGAGCTATTCCAGAAGTAGTGAGGAGGCTTTTTTGGA
GGCCTAGGGACGTACCCAATTCGCCCTATAGTGAGTCGTATTACGCGCGCTCACTGGCCGTCGTTTTACA
ACGTCGTGACTGGGAAAACCCTGGCGTTACCCAACTTAATCGCCTTGCAGCACATCCCCCTTTCGCCAGC
TGGCGTAATAGCGAAGAGGCCCGCACCGATCGCCCTTCCCAACAGTTGCGCAGCCTGAATGGCGAATGGG
[124 nt withheld, positions 9101-9224]
C
[91 nt withheld, positions 9226-9316]
A
[49 nt withheld, positions 9318-9366]
CCTTTGACGTTGGAGTCCACGTTCTTT
[37 nt withheld, positions 9394-9430]
ACCCTATCTCGGTCTATTCTTTTGATTTATAAGGGATTTTGCCGATTTCGGCCTATTGGTTAAAAAATGA
GCTGATTTAACAAAAATTTAACGCGAATTTTAACAAAATATTAACGCTTACAATTTAGGTGGCACTTTTC
GGGGAAATGTGCGCGGAACCCCTATTTGTTTATTTTTCTAAATACATTCAAATATGTATCCGCTCATGAG
ACAATAACCCTGATAAATGCTTCAATAATATTGAAAAAGGAAGAGTATGAGTATTCAACATTTCCGTGTC
GCCCTTATTCCCTTTTTTGCGGCATTTTGCCTTCCTGTTTTTGCTCACCCAGAAACGCTGGTGAAAGTAA
AAGATGCTGAAGATCAGTTGGGTGCACGAGTGGGTTACATCGAACTGGATCTCAACAGCGGTAAGATCCT
TGAGAGTTTTCGCCCCGAAGAACGTTTTCCAATGATGAGCACTTTTAAAGTTCTGCTATGTGGCGCGGTA
TTATCCCGTATTGACGCCGGGCAAGAGCAACTCGGTCGCCGCATACACTATTCTCAGAATGACTTGGTTG
AGTACTCACCAGTCACAGAAAAGCATCTTACGGATGGCATGACAGTAAGAGAATTATGCAGTGCTGCCAT
AACCATGAGTGATAACACTGCGGCCAACTTACTTCTGACAACGATCGGAGGACCGAAGGAGCTAACCGCT
TTTTTGCACAACATGGGGGATCATGTAACTCGCCTTGATCGTTGGGAACCGGAGCTGAATGAAGCCATAC
CAAACGACGAGCGTGACACCACGATGCCTGTAGCAATGGCAACAACGTTGCGCAAACTATTAACTGGCGA
ACTACTTACTCTAGCTTCCCGGCAACAATTAATAGACTGGATGGAGGCGGATAAAGTTGCAGGACCACTT
CTGCGCTCGGCCCTTCCGGCTGGCTGGTTTATTGCTGATAAATCTGGAGCCGGTGAGCGTGGGTCTCGCG
GTATCATTGCAGCACTGGGGCCAGATGGTAAGCCCTCCCGTATCGTAGTTATCTACACGACGGGGAGTCA
GGCAACTATGGATGAACGAAATAGACAGATCGCTGAGATAGGTGCCTCACTGATTAAGCATTGGTAACTG
TCAGACCAAGTTTACTCATATATACTTTAGATTGATTTAAAACTTCATTTTTAATTTAAAAGGATCTAGG
TGAAGATCCTTTTTGATAATCTCATGACCAAAATCCCTTAACGTGAGTTTTCGTTCCACTGAGCGTCAGA
CCCCGTAGAAAAGATCAAAGGATCTTCTTGAGATCCTTTTTTTCTGCGCGTAATCTGCTGCTTGCAAACA
AAAAAACCACCGCTACCAGCGGTGGTTTGTTTGCCGGATCAAGAGCTACCAACTCTTTTTCCGAAGGTAA
CTGGCTTCAGCAGAGCGCAGATACCAAATACTGTTCTTCTAGTGTAGCCGTAGTTAGGCCACCACTTCAA
GAACTCTGTAGCACCGCCTACATACCTCGCTCTGCTAATCCTGTTACCAGTGGCTGCTGCCAGTGGCGAT
AAGTCGTGTCTTACCGGGTTGGACTCAAGACGATAGTTACCGGATAAGGCGCAGCGGTCGGGCTGAACGG
GGGGTTCGTGCACACAGCCCAGCTTGGAGCGAACGACCTACACCGAACTGAGATACCTACAGCGTGAGCT
ATGAGAAAGCGCCACGCTTCCCGAAGGGAGAAAGGCGGACAGGTATCCGGTAAGCGGCAGGGTCGGAACA
GGAGAGCGCACGAGGGAGCTTCCAGGGGGAAACGCCTGGTATCTTTATAGTCCTGTCGGGTTTCGCCACC
TCTGACTTGAGCGTCGATTTTTGTGATGCTCGTCAGGGGGGCGGAGCCTATGGAAAAACGCCAGCAACGC
GGCCTTTTTACGGTTCCTGGCCTTTTGCTGGCCTTTTGCTCACATGTTCTTTCCTGCGTTATCCCCTGAT
TCTGTGGATAACCGTATTACCGCCTTTGAGTGAGCTGATACCGCTCGCCGCAGCCGAACGACCGAGCGCA
GCGAGTCAGTGAGCGAGGAAGCGGAAGAGCGCCCAATACGCAAACCGCCTCTCCCCGCGCGTTGGCCGAT
TCATTAATGCAGCTGGCACGACAGGTTTCCCGACTGGAAAGCGGGCAGTGAGCGCAACGCAATTAATGTG
AGTTAGCTCACTCATTAGGCACCCCAGGCTTTACACTTTATGCTTCCGGCTCGTATGTTGTGTGGAATTG
TGAGCGGATAACAATTTCACA
